Addgene plasmid #133369: BII-ChBtW-PLAGL2
Purpose: Piggybac vector for constitutive expression
Depositing lab: Blair Madison. Depositing organization: Washington University in Saint Louis. Publication: The oncogenic function of PLAGL2 is mediated via ASCL2 and IGF2 and a Wnt-independent mechanism in colorectal cancer. Fischer AD, Veronese-Paniagua DA, Swaminathan S, Kashima H, Rubin DC, Madison BB. Am J Physiol Gastrointest Liver Physiol. 2023 Jun 13. doi: 10.1152/ajpgi.00058.2022. PubMed 37310750.
Backbone
  Vector backbone: BII-ChBtW
  Backbone manufacturer: Madison Lab
  Vector type: Mammalian Expression
  Selectable markers: Blasticidin
Growth in bacteria
  Bacterial resistance: Ampicillin, 100 μg/mL
  Growth temperature: 37°C
  Growth strain: DH5alpha
  Copy number: High Copy
Gene/Insert
  Gene/Insert name: PLAGL2
  Species: H. sapiens (human)
  Mutation: N/A
  Entrez Gene: PLAGL2 (a.k.a. ZNF900)
  Promoter: CMV enhancer and hEf1a (CpG free)
  Tag / fusion protein: Flag (N terminal on backbone)
  Cloning method: Restriction Enzyme; 5′ cloning site Unknown (unknown if destroyed)
Terms and licenses: Academic/Nonprofit Terms; Industry Terms: Not Available to Industry
Depositor comments: Please visit https://doi.org/10.1101/2020.10.14.339531 for bioRxiv preprint.
How to cite: BII-ChBtW-PLAGL2 was a gift from Blair Madison (Addgene plasmid # 133369 ; http://n2t.net/addgene:133369 ; RRID:Addgene_133369)
