[The description below was written by a language model from this plasmid's Addgene catalogue record and pLannotate feature annotations shown in this document.]
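Description:
BII-ChBtW-PLAGL2 is a piggyBac transposon-type mammalian expression plasmid built on the BII-ChBtW backbone and intended for constitutive expression of human PLAGL2 (also called ZNF900), a zinc-finger transcription factor. In bacteria it is maintained as a high-copy plasmid through a ColE1/pUC-type origin with ampicillin resistance (AmpR under its own bla promoter). An f1 origin and remnants of a pBluescript-style lacZα/lac promoter/MCS region indicate the cloning backbone it derives from. Short fragments matching the bacteriophage lambda portal gene flank the bacterial region and appear to be stuffer or spacer sequence. The automated annotation does not mark the piggyBac terminal repeats, so their positions cannot be given from the table, although the catalogue entry identifies the vector as piggyBac.

The payload is a single polycistronic open reading frame. According to the catalogue, it is driven by a CMV enhancer joined to a CpG-free human EF1α promoter; the feature table detects only fragments of mouse CMV immediate-early sequence upstream, spanning the sequence origin, and does not annotate the EF1α portion. The blasticidin S deaminase gene (BSD) comes first, followed by a T2A ribosome-skipping peptide, a FLAG epitope and the PLAGL2 coding sequence. One transcript therefore yields both the blasticidin selection marker and N-terminally FLAG-tagged PLAGL2 as separate proteins, linking drug resistance tightly to transgene expression. A WPRE downstream enhances transcript stability and expression. An SV40 poly(A) signal is annotated after it, on the opposite strand. Co-delivery with a piggyBac transposase would allow genomic integration and blasticidin selection of stable overexpressing cells. The associated publication concerns the oncogenic function of PLAGL2 in colorectal cancer.
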