Features (pLannotate 1.2.2; 21 found; start..end, strand, type, name):
    380..775     +  CDS            BSD: blasticidin S deaminase; Aspergillus terreus BSD; confers resistance to blasticidin
    794..846     +  CDS            T2A (fragment): 2A peptide from Thosea asigna virus capsid protein Eukaryotic ribosomes fail to insert a peptide bond between the Gly and Pro residues, yielding separate polypeptides.
    860..880     +  CDS            FLAG (fragment): FLAG® epitope tag, followed by an enterokinase cleavage site
    893..2380    +  CDS            PLAGL2: PLAL2_HUMAN - Also known as KIAA0198. Experimental evidence at protein level: Swiss-Prot protein existence level 1. Shows weak transcriptional activatory activity. From Homo sapiens (Human).
   2435..3023    +  misc_feature   WPRE: woodchuck hepatitis virus posttranscriptional regulatory element
   3103..3237    -  polyA_signal   SV40 poly(A) signal: SV40 polyadenylation signal
   3260..3343    -  CDS            large T antigen (fragment): large T antigen from SV40 (simian virus 40)
   4085..4204    -  CDS            B (fragment): PORTL_LAMBD - Experimental evidence at protein level: Swiss-Prot protein existence level 1. Forms the portal vertex of the capsid (PubMed:6228056, PubMed:6232391). This portal plays critical roles in head assembly, genome packaging, neck/tail attachment, and genome ejection (Probable). The portal protein multimerizes as a single ring-shaped homododecamer arranged around a central channel (PubMed:6232391). Binds to the terminase subunits to form the packaging machine (PubMed:7799432). From Escherichia phage lambda (Bacteriophage lambda).
   4206..4361    +  CDS            lacZα (fragment): LacZα fragment of β-galactosidase; lacZ fragment
   4366..4794    +  rep_origin     f1 ori (sequence partly withheld): f1 bacteriophage origin of replication; arrow indicates direction of (+) strand synthesis
   4847..4951    +  promoter       AmpR promoter: bla
   4952..5812    +  CDS            AmpR: β-lactamase; bla; confers resistance to ampicillin, carbenicillin, and related antibiotics
   5983..6571    +  rep_origin     ori: high-copy-number ColE1/pMB1/pBR322/pUC origin of replication
   6754..6846    +  CDS            lacI (fragment): lac repressor; lacI; The lac repressor binds to the lac operator to inhibit transcription in E. coli. This inhibition can be relieved by adding lactose or isopropyl-β-D-thiogalactopyranoside (IPTG).
   6859..6880    +  protein_bind   CAP binding site: CAP binding activates transcription in the presence of cAMP. E. coli catabolite activator protein
   6895..6925    +  promoter       lac promoter: promoter for the E. coli lac operon
   6933..6949    +  protein_bind   lac operator: The lac repressor binds to the lac operator to inhibit transcription in E. coli. This inhibition can be relieved by adding lactose or isopropyl-β-D-thiogalactopyranoside (IPTG). lac repressor encoded by lacI
   6987..7454    -  CDS            B (fragment): PORTL_LAMBD - Experimental evidence at protein level: Swiss-Prot protein existence level 1. Forms the portal vertex of the capsid (PubMed:6228056, PubMed:6232391). This portal plays critical roles in head assembly, genome packaging, neck/tail attachment, and genome ejection (Probable). The portal protein multimerizes as a single ring-shaped homododecamer arranged around a central channel (PubMed:6232391). Binds to the terminase subunits to form the packaging machine (PubMed:7799432). From Escherichia phage lambda (Bacteriophage lambda).
   7767..7784    -  misc_feature   MCS (fragment): pBluescript multiple cloning site
   8048..8131    +  promoter       mCMV promoter (fragment): mouse cytomegalovirus (CMV) immediate early promoter
   8248..113     +  promoter       mCMV promoter (fragment) (across the origin): mouse cytomegalovirus (CMV) immediate early promoter
>Addgene plasmid #133369 | BII-ChBtW-PLAGL2 | addgene full sequence | sequence record 268594 | Addgene NGS Result
CACTGAGTCAATAGGGACTTTCCATTGGGTTTTGCCCAGTACAAAAGGTCAATAGGGGGTGAGTCAATGG
GTTTTTCCCATTATTGGCACATACATAAGGTCAATAGGGGTGACTAGTGGAGAAGAGCATGCTTGAGGGC
TGAGTGCCCCTCAGTGGGCAGAGAGCACATGGCCCACAGTCCCTGAGAAGTTGGGGGGAGGGGTGGGCAA
TTGAACTGGTGCCTAGAGAAGGTGGGGCTTGGGTAAACTGGGAAAGTGATGTGGTGTACTGGCTCCACCT
TTTTCCCCAGGGTGGGGGAGAACCATATATAAGTGCAGTAGTCTCTGTGAACATTCGGTTTAGTGAACCT
GCAGGTCGGCCGCCACGACCGGTGCCACCATGGCCAAGCCTTTGTCTCAAGAAGAATCCACCCTCATTGA
AAGAGCAACGGCTACAATCAACAGCATCCCCATCTCTGAAGACTACAGCGTCGCCAGCGCAGCTCTCTCT
AGCGACGGCCGCATCTTCACTGGTGTCAATGTATATCATTTTACTGGGGGACCTTGTGCAGAACTCGTGG
TGCTGGGCACTGCTGCTGCTGCGGCAGCTGGCAACCTGACTTGTATCGTCGCGATCGGAAATGAGAACAG
GGGCATCTTGAGCCCCTGCGGACGGTGCCGACAGGTGCTTCTCGATCTGCATCCTGGGATCAAAGCCATA
GTGAAGGACAGTGATGGACAGCCGACGGCAGTTGGGATTCGTGAATTGCTGCCCTCTGGTTATGTGTGGG
AGGGCGCTAGCCTTGGCTCCGGCGAGGGCAGGGGAAGTCTTCTAACATGCGGGGACGTGGAGGAAAATCC
CGGCCCACTCGGCATGGACTACAAGGACGACGATGACAAGCTCGATAGCGGCATGACCACATTTTTCACC
AGCGTCCCCCCCTGGATTCAAGATGCAAAGCAGGAGGAGGAAGTGGGCTGGAAACTAGTTCCCAGGCCTC
GGGGCCGGGAGGCGGAGAGTCAAGTGAAGTGCCAATGTGAAATTTCGGGAACACCTTTCTCAAATGGGGA
GAAGCTGAGGCCTCACAGCCTCCCGCAACCAGAGCAGAGACCATATAGCTGCCCTCAGCTGCACTGTGGC
AAGGCTTTTGCTTCCAAATACAAGCTGTATAGGCACATGGCCACCCACTCAGCCCAGAAACCCCACCAGT
GTATGTACTGTGATAAGATGTTTCACCGCAAGGACCATCTGCGGAACCATCTGCAGACCCATGATCCTAA
CAAAGAGGCCCTCCACTGCTCTGAGTGCGGTAAGAATTACAATACGAAGCTGGGCTACCGGCGCCACCTG
GCCATGCATGCTGCCAGCAGCGGTGACCTCAGCTGCAAGGTGTGCCTGCAGACCTTTGAGAGTACCCAGG
CCCTGCTAGAGCACCTGAAGGCCCACTCACGCCGGGTAGCAGGCGGTGCCAAGGAGAAGAAGCACCCCTG
TGACCACTGCGACCGGCGGTTCTATACTCGTAAGGATGTACGGCGGCACCTAGTGGTGCACACAGGCCGT
AAGGACTTCCTGTGCCAGTACTGTGCCCAGCGGTTTGGCCGTAAGGACCACCTGACGCGTCATGTCAAGA
AGAGCCACTCGCAGGAGCTGCTCAAGATCAAGACAGAGCCCGTGGACATGTTAGGCCTACTCAGCTGCAG
CTCCACAGTCAGTGTGAAGGAAGAGCTGAGCCCTGTGCTGTGCATGGCCTCTCGGGACGTAATGGGGACC
AAGGCCTTCCCTGGCATGTTGCCCATGGGCATGTATGGTGCCCACATCCCTACCATGCCCAGCACGGGCG
TGCCACACTCCCTGGTGCACAACACGCTGCCCATGGGTATGAGCTACCCTCTGGAATCCTCACCTATCTC
TTCCCCAGCTCAGCTCCCTCCAAAATACCAGCTTGGATCTACCTCATACTTGCCCGACAAATTGCCCAAA
GTGGAGGTGGATAGTTTTCTGGCGGAGCTTCCTGGAAGCCTGTCTCTCTCATCCGCTGAACCCCAGCCCG
CCTCACCTCAGCCGGCGGCAGCTGCGGCCCTCCTAGATGAAGCACTGCTTGCCAAGAGCCCCGCCAACCT
CTCTGAGGCCCTCTGCGCTGCTAATGTGGACTTCTCCCACCTACTGGGCTTTCTTCCACTCAACCTGCCC
CCGTGTAACCCACCTGGGGCCACAGGAGGCCTGGTCATGGGCTACTCCCAGGCTGAGGCACAGCCCCTGC
TTACCACTTTGCAAGCTCAGCCTCAAGATTCCCCAGGAGCTGGGGGACCACTGAACTTTGGGCCTCTGCA
CTCCTTGCCTCCTGTCTTCACGTCTGGCCTGAGTAGCACCACCCTGCCTCGTTTCCATCAAGCATTCCAG
TAGCCCCCACAGAGGCCCTCAGCTCAGTTTTTGGCTAGAGTTCGCGTCTGGAACAATCAACCTCTGGATT
ACAAAATTTGTGAAAGATTGACTGGTATTCTTAACTATGTTGCTCCTTTTACGCTATGTGGATACGCTGC
TTTAATGCCTTTGTATCATGCTATTGCTTCCCGTATGGCTTTCATTTTCTCCTCCTTGTATAAATCCTGG
TTGCTGTCTCTTTATGAGGAGTTGTGGCCCGTTGTCAGGCAACGTGGCGTGGTGTGCACTGTGTTTGCTG
ACGCAACCCCCACTGGTTGGGGCATTGCCACCACCTGTCAGCTCCTTTCCGGGACTTTCGCTTTCCCCCT
CCCTATTGCCACGGCGGAACTCATCGCCGCCTGCCTTGCCCGCTGCTGGACAGGGGCTCGGCTGTTGGGC
ACTGACAATTCCGTGGTGTTGTCGGGGAAGCTGACGTCCTTTCCATGGCTGCTCGCCTGTGTTGCCACCT
GGATTCTGCGCGGGACGTCCTTCTGCTACGTCCCTTCGGCCCTCAATCCAGCGGACCTTCCTTCCCGCGG
CCTGCTGCCGGCTCTGCGGCCTCTTCCGCGTCTTCGCCTTCGCCCTCAGACGAGTCGGATCTCCCTTTGG
GCCGCCTCCCCGCCTGGAATTAATTCTGGCTAAGCACTTCGTGGCCGTCGATCGTTTAAAGGGAGGTAGT
GAGTCGAGATATCGATACTAGTGATCCAGACATGATAAGATACATTGATGAGTTTGGACAAACCACAACT
AGAATGCAGTGAAAAAAATGCTTTATTTGTGAAATTTGTGATGCTATTGCTTTATTTGTAACCATTATAA
GCTGCAATAAACAAGTTAACAACAACAATTGCATTCATTTTATGTTTCAGGTTCAGGGGGAGGTGTGGGA
GGTTTTTTAAAGCAAGTAAAACCTCTACAAATGTGGTATGGCTGATTATGATCCTCTAGAGGGACAGCCC
CCCCCCAAAGCCCCCAGGGATGTAATTACGTCCCTCCCCCGCTAGGGGGCAGCAGCGAGCCGCCCGGGGC
TCCGCTCCGGTCCGGCGCTCCCCCCGCATCCCCGAGCCGGCAGCGTGCGGGGACAGCCCGGGCACGGGGA
AGGTGGCACGGGATCGCTTTCCTCTGAACGCTTCTCGCTGCTCTTTGAGCCTGCAGACACCTGGGGGGAT
ACGGGGAAAAAGCCATACCAATGGAGCTCACGGGGACAGCCCCCCCCCAAAGCCCCCAGGGATGTAATTA
CGTCCCTCCCCCGCTAGGGGGCAGCAGCGAGCCGCCCGGGGCTCCGCTCCGGTCCGGCGCTCCCCCCGCA
TCCCCGAGCCGGCAGCGTGCGGGGACAGCCCGGGCACGGGGAAGGTGGCACGGGATCGCTTTCCTCTGAA
CGCTTCTCGCTGCTCTTTGAGCCTGCAGACACCTGGGGGGATACGGGGAAAAAGAATTCGATAAAAGTTT
TGTTACTTTATAGAAGAAATTTTGAGTTTTTGTTTTTTTTAATAAATAAATAAACATAAATAAATTGTTT
GTTGAATTTATTATTAGTATGTAAGTGTAAATATAATAAAACTTAATATCTATTCAAATTAATAAATAAA
CCTCGATATACAGACCGATAAAACACATGCGTCAATTTTACACATGATTATCTTTAACGTACGTCACAAT
ATGATTATCTTTCTAGGGTTAATCTAGCTGCGTGTTCTGCAGCGTGTCGAGCATCTTCATCTGCTCCATC
ACGCTGTAAAACACATTTGCACCGCGAGTCTGCCCGTCCTCCACGGGTTCAAAAACGTGAATGAACGAGG
CGCGCTCACTGGCCGTCGTTTTACAACGTCGTGACTGGGAAAACCCTGGCGTTACCCAACTTAATCGCCT
TGCAGCACATCCCCCTTTCGCCAGCTGGCGTAATAGCGAAGAGGCCCGCACCGATCGCCCTTCCCAACAG
TTGCGCAGCCTGAATGGCGAATGGG
[124 nt withheld, positions 4366-4489]
C
[91 nt withheld, positions 4491-4581]
A
[49 nt withheld, positions 4583-4631]
CCTTTGACGTTGGAGTCCACGTTCTTT
[37 nt withheld, positions 4659-4695]
ACCCTATCTCGGTCTATTCTTTTGATTTATAAGGGATTTTGCCGATTTCGGCCTATTGGTTAAAAAATGA
GCTGATTTAACAAAAATTTAACGCGAATTTTAACAAAATATTAACGCTTACAATTTAGGTGGCACTTTTC
GGGGAAATGTGCGCGGAACCCCTATTTGTTTATTTTTCTAAATACATTCAAATATGTATCCGCTCATGAG
ACAATAACCCTGATAAATGCTTCAATAATATTGAAAAAGGAAGAGTATGAGTATTCAACATTTCCGTGTC
GCCCTTATTCCCTTTTTTGCGGCATTTTGCCTTCCTGTTTTTGCTCACCCAGAAACGCTGGTGAAAGTAA
AAGATGCTGAAGATCAGTTGGGTGCACGAGTGGGTTACATCGAACTGGATCTCAACAGCGGTAAGATCCT
TGAGAGTTTTCGCCCCGAAGAACGTTTTCCAATGATGAGCACTTTTAAAGTTCTGCTATGTGGCGCGGTA
TTATCCCGTATTGACGCCGGGCAAGAGCAACTCGGTCGCCGCATACACTATTCTCAGAATGACTTGGTTG
AGTACTCACCAGTCACAGAAAAGCATCTTACGGATGGCATGACAGTAAGAGAATTATGCAGTGCTGCCAT
AACCATGAGTGATAACACTGCGGCCAACTTACTTCTGACAACGATCGGAGGACCGAAGGAGCTAACCGCT
TTTTTGCACAACATGGGGGATCATGTAACTCGCCTTGATCGTTGGGAACCGGAGCTGAATGAAGCCATAC
CAAACGACGAGCGTGACACCACGATGCCTGTAGCAATGGCAACAACGTTGCGCAAACTATTAACTGGCGA
ACTACTTACTCTAGCTTCCCGGCAACAATTAATAGACTGGATGGAGGCGGATAAAGTTGCAGGACCACTT
CTGCGCTCGGCCCTTCCGGCTGGCTGGTTTATTGCTGATAAATCTGGAGCCGGTGAGCGTGGGTCTCGCG
GTATCATTGCAGCACTGGGGCCAGATGGTAAGCCCTCCCGTATCGTAGTTATCTACACGACGGGGAGTCA
GGCAACTATGGATGAACGAAATAGACAGATCGCTGAGATAGGTGCCTCACTGATTAAGCATTGGTAACTG
TCAGACCAAGTTTACTCATATATACTTTAGATTGATTTAAAACTTCATTTTTAATTTAAAAGGATCTAGG
TGAAGATCCTTTTTGATAATCTCATGACCAAAATCCCTTAACGTGAGTTTTCGTTCCACTGAGCGTCAGA
CCCCGTAGAAAAGATCAAAGGATCTTCTTGAGATCCTTTTTTTCTGCGCGTAATCTGCTGCTTGCAAACA
AAAAAACCACCGCTACCAGCGGTGGTTTGTTTGCCGGATCAAGAGCTACCAACTCTTTTTCCGAAGGTAA
CTGGCTTCAGCAGAGCGCAGATACCAAATACTGTTCTTCTAGTGTAGCCGTAGTTAGGCCACCACTTCAA
GAACTCTGTAGCACCGCCTACATACCTCGCTCTGCTAATCCTGTTACCAGTGGCTGCTGCCAGTGGCGAT
AAGTCGTGTCTTACCGGGTTGGACTCAAGACGATAGTTACCGGATAAGGCGCAGCGGTCGGGCTGAACGG
GGGGTTCGTGCACACAGCCCAGCTTGGAGCGAACGACCTACACCGAACTGAGATACCTACAGCGTGAGCT
ATGAGAAAGCGCCACGCTTCCCGAAGGGAGAAAGGCGGACAGGTATCCGGTAAGCGGCAGGGTCGGAACA
GGAGAGCGCACGAGGGAGCTTCCAGGGGGAAACGCCTGGTATCTTTATAGTCCTGTCGGGTTTCGCCACC
TCTGACTTGAGCGTCGATTTTTGTGATGCTCGTCAGGGGGGCGGAGCCTATGGAAAAACGCCAGCAACGC
GGCCTTTTTACGGTTCCTGGCCTTTTGCTGGCCTTTTGCTCACATGTTCTTTCCTGCGTTATCCCCTGAT
TCTGTGGATAACCGTATTACCGCCTTTGAGTGAGCTGATACCGCTCGCCGCAGCCGAACGACCGAGCGCA
GCGAGTCAGTGAGCGAGGAAGCGGAAGAGCGCCCAATACGCAAACCGCCTCTCCCCGCGCGTTGGCCGAT
TCATTAATGCAGCTGGCACGACAGGTTTCCCGACTGGAAAGCGGGCAGTGAGCGCAACGCAATTAATGTG
AGTTAGCTCACTCATTAGGCACCCCAGGCTTTACACTTTATGCTTCCGGCTCGTATGTTGTGTGGAATTG
TGAGCGGATAACAATTTCACACAGGAAACAGCTATGACCATGATTACGCCAAGCGCGCCCGCCGGGTAAC
TCACGGGGTATCCATGTCCATTTCTGCGGCATCCAGCCAGGATACCCGTCCTCGCTGACGTAATATCCCA
GCGCCGCACCGCTGTCATTAATCTGCACACCGGCACGGCAGTTCCGGCTGTCGCCGGTATTGTTCGGGTT
GCTGATGCGCTTCGGGCTGACCATCCGGAACTGTGTCCGGAAAAGCCGCGACGAACTGGTATCCCAGGTG
GCCTGAACGAACAGTTCACCGTTAAAGGCGTGCATGGCCACACCTTCCCGAATCATCATGGTAAACGTGC
GTTTTCGCTCAACGTCAATGCAGCAGCAGTCATCCTCGGCAAACTCTTTCCATGCCGCTTCAACCTCGCG
GGAAAAGGCACGGGCTTCTTCCTCCCCGATGCCCAGATAGCGCCAGCTTGGGCGATGACTGAGCCGGAAA
AAAGACCCGACGATATGATCCTGATGCAGCTAGATTAACCCTAGAAAGATAGTCTGCGTAAAATTGACGC
ATGCATTCTTGAAATATTGCTCTCTCTTTCTAAATAGCGCGAATCCGTCGCTGTGCATTTAGGACATCTC
AGTCGCCGCTTGGAGCTCCCGTGAGGCGTGCTTGTCAATGCGGTAAGTGTCACTGATTTTGAACTATAAC
GACCGCGTGAGTCAAAATGACGCATGATTATCTTTTACGTGACTTTTAAGATTTAACTCATACGATAATT
ATATTGTTATTTCATGTTCTACTTACGTGATAACTTATTATATATATATTTTCTTGTTATAGATCCACTA
GTTCTAGAGGGACAGCCCCCCCCCAAAGCCCCCAGGGATGTAATTACGTCCCTCCCCCGCTAGGGGGCAG
CAGCGAGCCGCCCGGGGCTCCGCTCCGGTCCGGCGCTCCCCCCGCATCCCCGAGCCGGCAGCGTGCGGGG
ACAGCCCGGGCACGGGGAAGGTGGCACGGGATCGCTTTCCTCTGAACGCTTCTCGCTGCTCTTTGAGCCT
GCAGACACCTGGGGGGATACGGGGAAAAGGCCTCCAAGGCCTGCAGGAGTCAATGGGAAAAACCCATTGG
AGCCAAGTACACTGACTCAATAGGGACTTTCCATTGGGTTTTGCCCAGTACATAAGGTCAATAGGGGGTG
AGTCAACAGGAAAGTCCCATTGGAGCCAAGTACATTGAGTCAATAGGGACTTTCCAATGGGTTTTGCCCA
GTACATAAGGTCAATGGGAGGTAAGCCAATGGGTTTTTCCCATTACTGACATGTATACTGAGTCATTAGG
GACTTTCCAATGGGTTTTGCCCAGTACATAAGGTCAATAGGGGTGAATCAACAGGAAAGTCCCATTGGAG
CCAAGTA
